>Addgene plasmid #8525 | HOXB4 (human) HIS-tag pET new RBS | addgene partial sequence | sequence record 17379 | T7 5'-TAATACGACTCACTATAGGG-3'
GATATACCATGGGCAGCAGCCATCATCATCATCATCACAGCAGCGGCCTGGTGCCGCGCGGCAGCCATAT
GGCTAGCATGACTGGTGGACAGCAAATGGGTCGCGGATCCGAATTCGCCACCATGGCTATGAGTTCTTTT
TTGATCAGCTCAAACTATGTCGACCCCAAGTTCCCTCCATGCGAGGAATATTCACAGAGCGATTACCTAC
CCAGCGACCACTCGCCCGGGA
