[The description below was written by a language model from this plasmid's Addgene catalogue record.]
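Description:
HOXB4 (human) HIS-tag pET new RBS is a bacterial expression plasmid built on the Novagen pET28a backbone (about 5.4 kb without insert) for producing recombinant human HOXB4 protein in E. coli. It confers kanamycin resistance, is listed as high copy, and is propagated in a standard cloning strain such as DH5alpha. No feature table accompanies the record, so the origin of replication and promoter are not explicitly listed. pET28a-series vectors generally drive expression from a T7 promoter under lac operator control, which requires a host that supplies T7 RNA polymerase for protein production, and the use of a T7 sequencing primer at the 5′ end of the insert is consistent with this arrangement.

The payload is a roughly 960 bp insert encoding human HOXB4 (also known as HOX2F or HOX2.6), a homeobox transcription factor. It was cloned between EcoRI and HindIII sites, both of which remain intact, so the insert can be excised or transferred. The coding sequence is fused to two N-terminal tags supplied by the backbone. The His tag allows purification by immobilised metal affinity chromatography, and the T7 epitope tag allows immunodetection. The record notes one modification, an improved ribosomal binding site intended to enhance translation initiation in bacteria, and states that protein production was confirmed by Western blot. Part of the plasmid derives from an earlier construct made in another laboratory. The plasmid is suited to expressing and purifying tagged HOXB4 protein, though the record does not state specific downstream applications.
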