Addgene plasmid #8525: HOXB4 (human) HIS-tag pET new RBS
Depositing lab: Corey Largman. Depositing organization: San Francisco VA Health Care System. Publication: Lineage-restricted expression of homeobox-containing genes in human hematopoietic cell lines. Shen WF, Largman C, Lowney P, Corral JC, Detmer K, Hauser CA, Simonitch TA, Hack FM, Lawrence HJ. Proc Natl Acad Sci U S A 1989 Nov;86(21):8536-40. 10.1073/pnas.86.21.8536 PubMed 2573064.
Backbone
  Vector backbone: pET28a
  Backbone manufacturer: Novagen
  Backbone size w/o insert (bp): 5400
  Vector type: Bacterial Expression
Growth in bacteria
  Bacterial resistance: Kanamycin, 50 μg/mL
  Growth temperature: 37°C
  Growth strain: DH5alpha
  Copy number: High Copy
Gene/Insert
  Gene/Insert name: HOXB4 (alt names: HOX2F; HOX2.6)
  Species: H. sapiens (human)
  Insert size (bp): 959
  Mutation: Contains improved Ribosomal binding site; makes protein by Western
  GenBank ID: NM_024015
  Entrez Gene: HOXB4 (a.k.a. HOX-2.6, HOX2, HOX2F)
  Tag / fusion protein: T7 (N terminal on backbone); His (N terminal on backbone)
  Cloning method: Restriction Enzyme; 5′ cloning site EcoRI (not destroyed); 3′ cloning site HindIII (not destroyed)
  Sequencing primers: 5′ T7
Resource information
  A portion of this plasmid was derived from a plasmid made by: Edoardo Boncinelli
Terms and licenses: Academic/Nonprofit Terms; Industry Terms: Not Available to Industry
How to cite: HOXB4 (human) HIS-tag pET new RBS was a gift from Corey Largman (Addgene plasmid # 8525 ; http://n2t.net/addgene:8525 ; RRID:Addgene_8525)
